Addgene plasmid #190959: pET-PLS-KP2-E67A_rpoA-U
Purpose: Test the U-to-C editing activity of KP2:E67A on AtrpoA editing site, in E. coli
Depositing lab: Bernard Gutmann. Depositing organization: EditForce, Inc. Publication: U-to-C RNA editing by synthetic PPR-DYW proteins in bacteria and human culture cells. Ichinose M, Kawabata M, Akaiwa Y, Shimajiri Y, Nakamura I, Tamai T, Nakamura T, Yagi Y, Gutmann B. Commun Biol. 2022 Sep 15;5(1):968. doi: 10.1038/s42003-022-03927-3. PubMed 36109586.
Backbone
  Vector backbone: pET21b
  Vector type: Bacterial Expression
Growth in bacteria
  Bacterial resistance: Ampicillin, 100 μg/mL
  Growth temperature: 37°C
  Growth strain: DH5alpha
  Copy number: Low Copy
Gene/Insert
  Gene/Insert name: PLS-KP2
  Species: Synthetic
  Mutation: DYW-KP:E67A
  Promoter: T7
  Tag / fusion protein: His (N terminal on insert)
  Cloning method: Ligation Independent Cloning
Terms and licenses: Academic/Nonprofit Terms; Industry Terms: Not Available to Industry
How to cite: pET-PLS-KP2-E67A_rpoA-U was a gift from Bernard Gutmann (Addgene plasmid # 190959 ; http://n2t.net/addgene:190959 ; RRID:Addgene_190959)
