[The description below was written by a language model from this plasmid's Addgene catalogue record and pLannotate feature annotations shown in this document.]
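Description:
pET-PLS-KP2-E67A_rpoA-U is a 7,681 nt bacterial expression plasmid built on the pET21b backbone, designed to test U-to-C RNA editing in E. coli. It is propagated through a ColE1/pBR322-type origin accompanied by the bom region and the rop gene, consistent with its listing as a low-copy plasmid. Selection is by ampicillin through the β-lactamase gene. An f1 origin is also present. The backbone carries lacI under its own promoter, supplying the repressor that holds the expression cassette off until inducer is added. The short tetracycline-resistance fragments annotated around lacI are pBR322-derived remnants rather than functional markers.

The payload is PLS-KP2, a synthetic pentatricopeptide repeat (PPR) protein of the PLS class fused to a DYW-type editing domain, here carrying the E67A substitution in the DYW-KP domain. Expression is driven by a T7 promoter with a lac operator and the T7 gene 10 ribosome binding site, so it requires a host that supplies T7 RNA polymerase, and it ends at the T7 terminator. The feature table places a T7 gene 10 leader, a thioredoxin fragment and a short match to a His/TEV-type composite tag upstream of the PPR region. This fits the catalogued N-terminal His tag and suggests a solubility-enhancing fusion partner. The part of the insert resembling an Arabidopsis PCMP-E protein reflects its PPR design, and a further His-tag fragment is annotated downstream. The name and stated purpose indicate that the construct carries the Arabidopsis rpoA editing site in its U form as the RNA target, though this site is not annotated in the feature table. The plasmid thus serves to assay the effect of the E67A mutation on KP2 editing activity.
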