Features (pLannotate 1.2.2; 22 found; start..end, strand, type, name):
     12..440     +  rep_origin     f1 ori (sequence partly withheld): f1 bacteriophage origin of replication; arrow indicates direction of (+) strand synthesis
    493..597     +  promoter       AmpR promoter: bla
    598..1458    +  CDS            AmpR: β-lactamase; bla; confers resistance to ampicillin, carbenicillin, and related antibiotics
   1629..2217    +  rep_origin     ori: high-copy-number ColE1/pMB1/pBR322/pUC origin of replication
   2403..2542    -  misc_feature   bom: basis of mobility region from pBR322
   2644..2835    -  CDS            rop: Rop protein, which maintains plasmids at low copy number; rop
   2852..3232    +  CDS            YPB1_ECOLX: Protein predicted: Swiss-Prot protein existence level 4. From Escherichia coli.
   3304..3595    -  CDS            TcR (fragment): tetracycline efflux protein; tet; confers resistance to tetracycline
   3610..3631    -  protein_bind   CAP binding site: CAP binding activates transcription in the presence of cAMP. E. coli catabolite activator protein
   3644..4726    -  CDS            lacI: lac repressor; lacI; The lac repressor binds to the lac operator to inhibit transcription in E. coli. This inhibition can be relieved by adding lactose or isopropyl-β-D-thiogalactopyranoside (IPTG).
   4727..4804    -  promoter       lacI promoter: lacI
   4812..5091    -  CDS            TcR (fragment): tetracycline efflux protein; tet; confers resistance to tetracycline
   5113..5131    +  promoter       T7 promoter: promoter for bacteriophage T7 RNA polymerase
   5132..5156    +  protein_bind   lac operator: The lac repressor binds to the lac operator to inhibit transcription in E. coli. This inhibition can be relieved by adding lactose or isopropyl-β-D-thiogalactopyranoside (IPTG). lac repressor encoded by lacI
   5171..5193    +  RBS            RBS: efficient ribosome binding site from bacteriophage T7 gene 10 (Olins and Rangwala, 1989)
   5201..5233    +  CDS            T7 tag (gene 10 leader): leader peptide from bacteriophage T7 gene 10 promotes efficient translation in E. coli
   5248..5572    +  CDS            TrxA (fragment): E. coli thioredoxin; trxA
   5621..5640    +  CDS            capTEV™ (fragment): composite tag for in vivo biotinylation, TEV protease cleavage, and 6xHis tagging
   6347..7132    +  CDS            PCMP-E15 (fragment): PP185_ARATH - Experimental evidence at transcript level: Swiss-Prot protein existence level 2. From Arabidopsis thaliana (Mouse-ear cress).
   7525..7542    +  CDS            9xHis (fragment): 9xHis affinity tag
   7552..7601    +  CDS            SET1 (fragment): solubility-enhancement tag derived from T7 phage gene 10B
   7609..7656    +  terminator     T7 terminator: transcription terminator for bacteriophage T7 RNA polymerase
>Addgene plasmid #190959 | pET-PLS-KP2-E67A_rpoA-U | addgene full sequence | sequence record 376074 | Addgene NGS Result
TGGCGAATGGG
[124 nt withheld, positions 12-135]
C
[91 nt withheld, positions 137-227]
A
[49 nt withheld, positions 229-277]
CCTTTGACGTTGGAGTCCACGTTCTTT
[37 nt withheld, positions 305-341]
ACCCTATCTCGGTCTATTCTTTTGATTTATAAGGGATTTTGCCGATTTCGGCCTATTGGTTAAAAAATGA
GCTGATTTAACAAAAATTTAACGCGAATTTTAACAAAATATTAACGCTTACAATTTAGGTGGCACTTTTC
GGGGAAATGTGCGCGGAACCCCTATTTGTTTATTTTTCTAAATACATTCAAATATGTATCCGCTCATGAG
ACAATAACCCTGATAAATGCTTCAATAATATTGAAAAAGGAAGAGTATGAGTATTCAACATTTCCGTGTC
GCCCTTATTCCCTTTTTTGCGGCATTTTGCCTTCCTGTTTTTGCTCACCCAGAAACGCTGGTGAAAGTAA
AAGATGCTGAAGATCAGTTGGGTGCACGAGTGGGTTACATCGAACTGGATCTCAACAGCGGTAAGATCCT
TGAGAGTTTTCGCCCCGAAGAACGTTTTCCAATGATGAGCACTTTTAAAGTTCTGCTATGTGGCGCGGTA
TTATCCCGTATTGACGCCGGGCAAGAGCAACTCGGTCGCCGCATACACTATTCTCAGAATGACTTGGTTG
AGTACTCACCAGTCACAGAAAAGCATCTTACGGATGGCATGACAGTAAGAGAATTATGCAGTGCTGCCAT
AACCATGAGTGATAACACTGCGGCCAACTTACTTCTGACAACGATCGGAGGACCGAAGGAGCTAACCGCT
TTTTTGCACAACATGGGGGATCATGTAACTCGCCTTGATCGTTGGGAACCGGAGCTGAATGAAGCCATAC
CAAACGACGAGCGTGACACCACGATGCCTGCAGCAATGGCAACAACGTTGCGCAAACTATTAACTGGCGA
ACTACTTACTCTAGCTTCCCGGCAACAATTAATAGACTGGATGGAGGCGGATAAAGTTGCAGGACCACTT
CTGCGCTCGGCCCTTCCGGCTGGCTGGTTTATTGCTGATAAATCTGGAGCCGGTGAGCGTGGGTCTCGCG
GTATCATTGCAGCACTGGGGCCAGATGGTAAGCCCTCCCGTATCGTAGTTATCTACACGACGGGGAGTCA
GGCAACTATGGATGAACGAAATAGACAGATCGCTGAGATAGGTGCCTCACTGATTAAGCATTGGTAACTG
TCAGACCAAGTTTACTCATATATACTTTAGATTGATTTAAAACTTCATTTTTAATTTAAAAGGATCTAGG
TGAAGATCCTTTTTGATAATCTCATGACCAAAATCCCTTAACGTGAGTTTTCGTTCCACTGAGCGTCAGA
CCCCGTAGAAAAGATCAAAGGATCTTCTTGAGATCCTTTTTTTCTGCGCGTAATCTGCTGCTTGCAAACA
AAAAAACCACCGCTACCAGCGGTGGTTTGTTTGCCGGATCAAGAGCTACCAACTCTTTTTCCGAAGGTAA
CTGGCTTCAGCAGAGCGCAGATACCAAATACTGTCCTTCTAGTGTAGCCGTAGTTAGGCCACCACTTCAA
GAACTCTGTAGCACCGCCTACATACCTCGCTCTGCTAATCCTGTTACCAGTGGCTGCTGCCAGTGGCGAT
AAGTCGTGTCTTACCGGGTTGGACTCAAGACGATAGTTACCGGATAAGGCGCAGCGGTCGGGCTGAACGG
GGGGTTCGTGCACACAGCCCAGCTTGGAGCGAACGACCTACACCGAACTGAGATACCTACAGCGTGAGCT
ATGAGAAAGCGCCACGCTTCCCGAAGGGAGAAAGGCGGACAGGTATCCGGTAAGCGGCAGGGTCGGAACA
GGAGAGCGCACGAGGGAGCTTCCAGGGGGAAACGCCTGGTATCTTTATAGTCCTGTCGGGTTTCGCCACC
TCTGACTTGAGCGTCGATTTTTGTGATGCTCGTCAGGGGGGCGGAGCCTATGGAAAAACGCCAGCAACGC
GGCCTTTTTACGGTTCCTGGCCTTTTGCTGGCCTTTTGCTCACATGTTCTTTCCTGCGTTATCCCCTGAT
TCTGTGGATAACCGTATTACCGCCTTTGAGTGAGCTGATACCGCTCGCCGCAGCCGAACGACCGAGCGCA
GCGAGTCAGTGAGCGAGGAAGCGGAAGAGCGCCTGATGCGGTATTTTCTCCTTACGCATCTGTGCGGTAT
TTCACACCGCAATGGTGCACTCTCAGTACAATCTGCTCTGATGCCGCATAGTTAAGCCAGTATACACTCC
GCTATCGCTACGTGACTGGGTCATGGCTGCGCCCCGACACCCGCCAACACCCGCTGACGCGCCCTGACGG
GCTTGTCTGCTCCCGGCATCCGCTTACAGACAAGCTGTGACCGTATCCGGGAGCTGCATGTGTCAGAGGT
TTTCACCGTCATCACCGAAACGCGCGAGGCAGCTGCGGTAAAGCTCATCAGCGTGGTCGTGAAGCGATTC
ACAGATGTCTGCCTGTTCATCCGCGTCCAGCTCGTTGAGTTTCTCCAGAAGCGTTAATGTCTGGCTTCTG
ATAAAGCGGGCCATGTTAAGGGCGGTTTTTTCCTGTTTGGTCACTGATGCCTCCGTGTAAGGGGGATTTC
TGTTCATGGGGGTAATGATACCGATGAAACGAGAGAGGATGCTCACGATACGGGTTACTGATGATGAACA
TGCCCGGTTACTGGAACGTTGTGAGGGTAAACAACTGGCGGTATGGATGCGGCGGGACCAGAGAAAAATC
ACTCAGGGTCAATGCCAGCGCTTCGTTAATACAGATGTAGGTGTTCCACAGGGTAGCCAGCAGCATCCTG
CGATGCAGATCCGGAACATAATGGTGCAGGGCGCTGACTTCCGCGTTTCCAGACTTTACGAAACACGGAA
ACCGAAAACCATTCATGTTGTTGCTCAGGTCGCAGACGTTTTGCAGCAGCAGTCGCTTCACGTTCGCTCG
CGTATCGGTGATTCATTCTGCTAACCAGTAAGGCAACCCCGCCAGCCTAGCCGGGTCCTCAACGACAGGA
GCACGATCATGCGCACCCGTGGGGCCGCCATGCCGGCGATAATGGCCTGCTTCTCGCCGAAACGTTTGGT
GGCGGGACCAGTGACGAAGGCTTGAGCGAGGGCGTGCAAGATTCCGAATACCGCAAGCGACAGGCCGATC
ATCGTCGCGCTCCAGCGAAAGCGGTCCTCGCCGAAAATGACCCAGAGCGCTGCCGGCACCTGTCCTACGA
GTTGCATGATAAAGAAAACAGTCATAAGTGCGGCGACGATAGTCATGCCCCGCGCCCACCGGAAGGAGCT
GACTGGGTTGAAGGCTCTCAAGGGCATCGGTCGAGATCCCGGTGCCTAATGAGTGAGCTAACTTACATTA
ATTGCGTTGCGCTCACTGCCCGCTTTCCAGTCGGGAAACCTGTCGTGCCAGCTGCATTAATGAATCGGCC
AACGCGCGGGGAGAGGCGGTTTGCGTATTGGGCGCCAGGGTGGTTTTTCTTTTCACCAGTGATACGGGCA
ACAGCTGATTGCCCTTCACCGCCTGGCCCTGAGAGAGTTGCAGCAAGCGGTCCACGCTGGTTTGCCCCAG
CAGGCGAAAATCCTGTTTGATGGTGGTTAACGGCGGGATATAACATGAGCTGTCCTCGGTATCGTCGTAT
CCCACTACCGAGATATCCGCACCAACGCGCAGCCCGGACTCGGTAATGGCGCGCATTGCGCCCAGCGCCA
TCTGATCGTTGGCAACCAGCATCGCAGTGGGAACGATGCCCTCATTCAGCATTTGCATGGTTTGTTGAAA
ACCGGACATGGCACTCCAGTCGCCTTCCCGTTCCGCTATCGGCTGAATTTGATTGCGAGTGAGATATTTA
TGCCAGCCAGCCAGACGCAGACGCGCCGAGACAGAACTTAATGGGCCCGCTAACAGCGCGATTTGCTGGT
GACCCAATGCGACCAGATGCTCCACGCCCAGTCGCGTACCGTCCTCATGGGAGAAAATAATACTGTTGAT
GGGTGTCTGGTCAGAGACATCAAGAAATAACGCCGGAACATTAGTGCAGGCAGCTTCCACAGCAATGGCA
TCCTGGTCATCCAGCGGATAGTTAATGATCAGCCCACTGACGCGTTGCGCGAGAAGATTGTGCACCGCCG
CTTTACAGGCTTCGACGCCGCTTCGTTCTACCATCGACACCACCACGCTGGCACCCAGTTGATCGGCGCG
AGATTTAATCGCCGCGACAATTTGCGACGGCGCGTGCAGGGCCAGACTGGAGGTGGCAACGCCAATCAGC
AACGACTGTTTGCCCGCCAGTTGTTGTGCCACGCGGTTGGGAATGTAATTCAGCTCCGCCATCGCCGCTT
CCACTTTTTCCCGCGTTTTCGCAGAAACGTGGCTGGCCTGGTTCACCACGCGGGAAACGGTCTGATAAGA
GACACCGGCATACTCTGCGACATCGTATAACGTTACTGGTTTCACATTCACCACCCTGAATTGACTCTCT
TCCGGGCGCTATCATGCCATACCGCGAAAGGTTTTGCGCCATTCGATGGTGTCCGGGATCTCGACGCTCT
CCCTTATGCGACTCCTGCATTAGGAAGCAGCCCAGTAGTAGGTTGAGGCCGTTGAGCACCGCCGCCGCAA
GGAATGGTGCATGCAAGGAGATGGCGCCCAACAGTCCCCCGGCCACGGGGCCTGCCACCATACCCACGCC
GAAACAAGCGCTCATGAGCCCGAAGTGGCGAGCCCGATCTTCCCCATCGGTGATGTCGGCGATATAGGCG
CCAGCAACCGCACCTGTGGCGCCGGTGATGCCGGCCACGATGCGTCCGGCGTAGAGGATCGAGATCTCGA
TCCCGCGAAATTAATACGACTCACTATAGGGGAATTGTGAGCGGATAACAATTCCCCTCTAGAAATAATT
TTGTTTAACTTTAAGAAGGAGATATACATATGGCTAGCATGACTGGTGGACAGCAAATGGGTCGCATGGC
CGGAGGGAGCGATAAAATTATTCACCTGACTGACGACAGTTTTGACACGGATGTACTCAAAGCGGACGGG
GCGATCCTCGTCGATTTCTGGGCAGAGTGGTGCGGTCCGTGCAAAATGATCGCCCCGATTCTGGATGAAA
TCGCTGACGAATATCAGGGCAAACTGACCGTTGCAAAACTGAACATCGATCAAAACCCTGGCACTGCGCC
GAAATATGGCATCCGTGGTATCCCGACTCTGCTGCTGTTCAAAAACGGTGAAGTGGCGGCAACCAAAGTG
GGTGCACTGTCTAAAGGTCAGTTGAAAGAGTTCCTCGACGCTAACCTGGCCGGTTCTGGTTCTGGCCATA
TGCACCATCATCATCATCATTCTTCTGGTGAGAATCTTTATTTTCAGGGCGCCATGGGTAATTCTGTTGT
CACATGGAATTCCATGATTAGGGGCTACGCTAGAAGCGGCCAGCCCGAGGAAGCTCTGAGCCTCTTCTCC
CAGATGAGAAGGAGCGGCATCAAGCCCGATAGCTATACCTTCCCCTTCGTGCTGAAGGCTTGCGCTTCTC
TGAGCAGCCTCGAGGAAGGAAAACAAATCCACGCCCACGTCATTAAATCCGGCTTCGAGTCCGATGTCTA
CGTGCAGAGCTCCCTCATTGATATGTACGCCAAGTGCGGATCTCTGGAGGACGCCAGAAAAGTGTTTGAC
GAGATGCCCGAGAGGAATGTCGTGAGCTGGAACGCTATGATCAGCGGCTATGCCCAGAATGGACAATCCG
AAGAAGCTCTGGAGCTGTTTAGAGAGATGCAGAAAGAGGGCATCAAGCCTTCCGAGTTTACCTTTTGCTC
CGTGCTGAAGGCTTGCGCCTCTCTGGGATCTCTGGAGATGGGCAAGCAAATTCACGGCTATGTGATCAAG
TCCGGCTTTGAGTCCATCGTGTTCGTGGGAAACGCCCTCATTGACATGTATGCCAAGTGCGGCTCTCTGG
AGGATGCTAGAAAGGTCTTTGATGAGATGCCCGAAAGGACCGTTGTGAGCTGGACCGCCATGATCTCCGG
ATACGCCCAGAACGGACAGAGCGAGGAGGCCCTCGAGCTCTTCAGAGAGATGCAGAGGGAGGGCGTGAAA
CCCGACGAAGTGACACTGCCTTCCGTGCTCTCCGCTTGCGCCAATCTGGGCGCTCTGGAGCAAGGCAAAC
AGATCCATGCCTACGTCATCAAGAACGGCTTTGAATCCGATGTGTTTGTGGGCTCCGCTCTGATCGACAT
GTACGCTAAATGCGGCTCCATCGAGGAGGCTAGGAAAGTGTTCGATGAAATGCCCGAGAAAGACGTGGTG
ACTTGGAACGCTATGATCAACGGTTATGGCCAATCTAACGAAGGGCATAAAGCCATCGAATGCTTCCAGG
AGATGTTGCAGGACGGGGTGCAGCCTAGCGAGACAACATTCACATGTCTCCTCGTCGCCTGTTCTCACGA
AGGCCTCGTGAACGAAGGACGCCAATACTTTAAGGCCATGGTGGAGGAACACGGAATCATGCCTCGCGTG
GAACATTACGGGTGTATGGTTGACCTGCTCGGTAGGGCCGGCTATCTGGATGAGGCCGAAAAGATGCTGC
TGTCCTTTGAGAGCAATGATGTGGGATTCGGTTCCCTCCTTAACGCTTGCCGCTCCCACGGCGACATAGA
ACGGGGCACACGCTGTTTTGAAAGCCTGGTCCGCCTCGACCCTCAGTCTGCTAGCGCCTACGTACTTATG
GCCAATATATACGCAGATGCCGGTCGGTGGACTGATGTGGACAGGATCGAGAGACTGCGGAAGTCAGCGG
GCGCATCCAAAAAACCCGCGGTGGCAGGCATCGAAGTCGACAGGCACGTGCACACCTTTGTCGTCGGGGA
AGAAAGGGGCGACATTAGCTGTAAAGTAAGGTCTATGAATACGCGGCTGAAAGAGGAGGGAGGCCATGTG
CCGCATACCGAGCTGGTGCTTAAACCACTGTCCGAGAAGGAGAAGGAGGACGAGCTGTGCGGGCATGCTG
CGAAGTTGGCACTGGCTTATGGACTTCTGAATACTCCCGATGGGACCCCCTTGTTGGTCACCAAGAATCT
GCGGATGTGCAGAGACTGCCACAGTTCAACCGAGATTATGTCAAGAATTGAGAAGCGAGAGATTGTTGTT
AGAGATGCACACCGAGTTCACAGATTCGTTGATGGGAGTTGCAGTTGCGGAGGACGACCATAACTCGAGA
AATAGAAGGAACATGTATTACACGTGCAAAATTTGAGAGCTAGCACCACCACCACCACCACTGAGATCCG
GCTGCTAACAAAGCCCGAAAGGAAGCTGAGTTGGCTGCTGCCACCGCTGAGCAATAACTAGCATAACCCC
TTGGGGCCTCTAAACGGGTCTTGAGGGGTTTTTTGCTGAAAGGAGGAACTATATCCGGAT
